>Addgene plasmid #22780 | pYpet-C1 | addgene partial sequence | sequence record 28659 | pYpet-C1 with CMV-F
TTAGCAGAGCTGGTTTGTGAACCGTCAGATCCGCTAGCACCATGGTGAGCAAGGGCGAAGAGCTGTTCAC
CGGCGTGGTGCCCATCCTGGTGGAGCTGGACGGCGACGTGAACGGCCACAAGTTCAGCGTGAGCGGCGAG
GGCGAGGGCGACGCCACCTACGGCAAGCTGACCCTGAAGCTGCTGTGCACCACCGGCAAGCTGCCCGTGC
CCTGGCCCACCCTGGTGACCACCCTGGGCTACGGCGTGCAGTGCTTCGCCCGGTACCCCGACCACATGAA
GCAGCACGACTTCTTCAAGAGCGCCATGCCCGAGGGCTACGTGCAGGAGCGGACCATCTTCTTCAAGGAC
GACGGCAACTACAAGACCCGGGCCGAGGTGAAGTTCGAGGGCGACACCCTGGTGAACCGGATCGAGCTGA
AGGGCATCGACTTCAAGGAGGACGGCAACATCCTGGGCCACAAGCTGGAGTACAACTACAACAGCCACAA
CGTGTACATCACCGCCGACAAGCAGAAGAACGGCATCAAGGCCAACTTCAAGATCCGGCACAACATCGAG
GACGGCGGCGTGCAGCTGGCCGACCACTACCAGCAGAACACCCCCATCGGCGACGGCCCCGTGCTGCTGC
CCGACAACCACTACCTGAGCTACCAGAGCGCCCTGTTCAAGGACCCCAACGAGAAGCGGGACCACATGGT
GCTGCTGGAGTTCCTGACCGCCGCCGTGATCACCGAGGGCATGGACGACTGTACAATCCGGACTCAGATC
TGACTCAGCTNCAATCTGCAGTCGACGTACGCGGGCCCGGATCACGGATCTAATANTGATCTATCAGCAT
ACAC
