[The description below was written by a language model from this plasmid's Addgene catalogue record.]
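Description:
pYpet-C1 is a mammalian expression plasmid built on the pEGFP-C1 design, in which the original fluorescent protein coding sequence was replaced with YPet, a yellow fluorescent protein variant derived from the Aequorea victoria GFP lineage and optimised as a FRET acceptor. The roughly 720 bp YPet insert sits between NheI and BglII sites, both of which were preserved, in a backbone of about 4 kb. The plasmid is maintained at high copy in standard E. coli cloning strains under kanamycin selection. The record does not list the promoter explicitly, but the use of a CMV forward sequencing primer and the stated similarity to pEGFP-C1 suggest that YPet is driven by the CMV immediate-early promoter. No feature table is provided, so other elements typical of this vector family, such as the polyadenylation signal, the replication origins or any mammalian selection marker, cannot be confirmed from the record.

The "C1" layout conventionally places the fluorescent protein upstream of the multiple cloning site, so that a gene of interest can be fused to its C-terminus, and retention of the BglII site is consistent with that arrangement. Here, however, the plasmid is described as expressing YPet alone, as a control for an intermolecular Rac1 FRET biosensor. In such experiments, a free acceptor fluorophore is typically used to measure spectral bleed-through and to establish correction factors or baseline signal in the absence of a specific interaction. The construct comes from work examining how Rho family GTPase activities are coordinated during cell protrusion, and it can also serve as a general YPet expression or transfection marker in mammalian cells.
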