Addgene plasmid #22780: pYpet-C1
Depositing lab: Klaus Hahn. Depositing organization: University of North Carolina at Chapel Hill. Publication: Coordination of Rho GTPase activities during cell protrusion. Machacek M, Hodgson L, Welch C, Elliott H, Pertz O, Nalbant P, Abell A, Johnson GL, Hahn KM, Danuser G. Nature. 2009 Sep 3. 461(7260):99-103. 10.1038/nature08242 PubMed 19693013.
Backbone
  Vector backbone: pYpet-C1-Control
  Backbone size w/o insert (bp): 4000
  Vector type: Mammalian Expression
Growth in bacteria
  Bacterial resistance: Kanamycin, 50 μg/mL
  Growth temperature: 37°C
  Growth strain: DH5alpha
  Copy number: High Copy
Gene/Insert
  Gene/Insert name: Ypet
  Species: A. victoria
  Insert size (bp): 720
  Mutation: Control for intermolecular Rac1 biosensor FRET. Similar to pEGFP-C1, which was recloned to have Ypet.
  Cloning method: Restriction Enzyme; 5′ cloning site NheI (not destroyed); 3′ cloning site Bgl II (not destroyed)
  Sequencing primers: 5′ CMV
Terms and licenses: Academic/Nonprofit Terms; Industry Terms: Not Available to Industry
How to cite: pYpet-C1 was a gift from Klaus Hahn (Addgene plasmid # 22780 ; http://n2t.net/addgene:22780 ; RRID:Addgene_22780)
